>Addgene plasmid #223898 | pD(Ct)_PK6 | addgene full sequence | sequence record 445971 | Addgene NGS Result
GGAGACCCACTGCTTGAGCCTAGAAGATCCGGCTGCTAACAAAGCCCGAAAGGAAGCTGAGTTGGCTGCT
GTCACCGCTGAGCAATAACTATCATAACCCCTAGGTGCCATTTCATTACCTCTTTCTCCGCACCCGACAT
AGATCTGGGCCAACTTTTGGCGAAAATGAGACGTTGATCGGCACGTAAGAGGGTCCAACTTTCACCATAA
TGAAATAAGATCACTACCGGGCGTATTTTTTGAGTTATCGAGATTTTCAGGAGCTAAGGAAGCTAAAATG
GAGAAAAAAATCACTGGATATACCACCGTTGATATATCCCAATGGCATCGTAAAGAACATTTTGAGGCAT
TTCAGTCAGTTGCTCAATGTACCTATAACCAGACCGTTCAGCTGGATATTACGGCCTTTTTAAAGACCGT
AAAGAAAAATAAGCACAAGTTTTATCCGGCCTTTATTCACATTCTTGCCCGCCTGATGAATGCTCATCCG
GAATTCCGTATGGCAATGAAAGACGGTGAGCTGGTGATATGGGATAGTGTTCACCCTTGTTACACCGTTT
TCCATGAGCAAACTGAAACGTTTTCATCGCTCTGGAGTGAATACCACGACGATTTCCGGCAGTTTCTACA
CATATATTCGCAAGATGTGGCGTGTTACGGTGAAAACCTGGCCTATTTCCCTAAAGGGTTTATTGAGAAT
ATGTTTTTCGTCTCAGCCAATCCCTGGGTGAGTTTCACCAGTTTTGATTTAAACGTGGCCAATATGGACA
ACTTCTTCGCCCCCGTTTTCACCATGGGCAAATATTATACGCAAGGCGACAAGGTGCTGATGCCGCTGGC
GATTCAGGTTCATCATGCCGTTTGTGATGGCTTCCATGTCGGCAGAATGCTTAATGAATTACAACAGTAC
TGCGATGAGTGGCAGGGTGGGGCGTAATTTTTTTAAGGCAGTTATTGGTGCCCTTAAACGCCTGGTTGCT
ACGCCTGAATAAGTGATAATAAGCGGATGAATGGCAGAAATTCGAAAGCAAATTCGACCCGGTCGTCGGT
TCAGGGCAGGGTCGTTAAATAGCCGCTTATGTCTATTGCTGGTTTACCGGTTTATTGACTACCGGAAGCA
GTGTGACCGTGTGCTTCTCAAATGCCTGAGGCCAGTTTGCTCAGGCTCTCCCCGTGGAGGTAATAATTGA
CGATATGATCATTTATTCTGCCTCCCAGCTGACATTCATCCGGGGTCAGCACCGTTTCTGCGGACTGGCT
TTCTACGTGTTCCGCTTCCTTTAGCAGCCCTTGCGCCCTGAGTGCTTGCGGCAGCGTGAAGCTAATTCCC
ATGTCAGCCGTTAAGTGTTCCTGTGTCACTCAAAATTGCTTTGAGAGGCTCTAAGGGCTTCTCAGTGCGT
TACATCCCTGGCTTGTTGTCCACAACCGTTAAACCTTAAAAGCTTTAAAAGCCTTATATATTCTTTTTTT
TCTTATAAAACTTAAAACCTTAGAGGCTATTTAAGTTGCTGATTTATATTAATTTTATTGTTCAAACATG
AGAGCTTAGTACGTGAAACATGAGAGCTTAGTACGTTAGCCATGAGAGCTTAGTACGTTAGCCATGAGGG
TTTAGTTCGTTAAACATGAGAGCTTAGTACGTTAAACATGAGAGCTTAGTACGTGAAACATGAGAGCTTA
GTACGTACTATCAACAGGTTGAACTGCTGATCAACAGATCCTCTACGCGGCCGCGGTACCATAACTTCGT
ATAGCATACATTATACGAAGTTATCTGCCAGGCACATGGGTTTTACTAGTATCGATTCGCGACCTACTCC
GGAATATTAGGTCTCAGGATCCGGTTCTGCTGCTAGAGGTATTCCTAACCCTTTATTGGGATTAGATGGA
ATCCCAAATCCTTTGCTAGGTCTTGACGGCATACCCAATCCATTATTAGGCTTGGATGGATCCTCTAGGG
GTATTCCTAACCCTTTATTGGGATTAGATGGAATCCCAAATCCTTTGCTAGGTCTTGACGGCATACCCAA
TCCATTATTAGGCTTGGATGGATCCTCTAGCTAAAAAGTGGAACGATCTAAG
Features (pLannotate 1.2.2; 6 found; start..end, strand, type, name):
     32..81      +  CDS            SET1 (fragment): solubility-enhancement tag derived from T7 phage gene 10B
    175..277     +  promoter       cat promoter: promoter of the E. coli cat gene encoding chloramphenicol acetyltransferase
    278..934     +  CDS            cat: CAT_ECOLX - Experimental evidence at protein level: Swiss-Prot protein existence level 1. This enzyme is an effector of chloramphenicol resistance in bacteria. From Escherichia coli. This protein is used as a marker in many commonly used cloning vectors, such as pACYC184.
   1210..1323    -  CDS            tnpA (fragment): TN5P_ECOLX - Also known as tnp. Experimental evidence at protein level: Swiss-Prot protein existence level 1. Mediates transposition of transposon Tn5 by a 'cut and paste' mechanism. First, the monomeric transposase binds the 19 bp inverted DNA repeats flanking the transposon. Then, dimerization of the DNA- bound transposase creates a synaptic DNA complex. After nicking of the first DNA strand, excision of the transposon proceeds through a series of intermediates. The transposase then mediates the insertion of the transposon at a new site by strand transfer. The activity of the wild- type tran
   1332..1688    -  rep_origin     R6K γ ori: γ replication origin from E. coli plasmid R6K; requires the R6K initiator protein pi for replication
   1741..1774    +  protein_bind   loxP: Cre-mediated recombination occurs in the 8-bp core sequence (GCATACAT). Cre recombinase
