[The description below was written by a language model from this plasmid's Addgene catalogue record and pLannotate feature annotations shown in this document.]
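Description:
pD(Ct)_PK6 is a small (about 2.1 kb) Golden Gate donor plasmid from the 4G-cloning system, a modular assembly method for building expression constructs for multisubunit protein complexes in different hosts. It is built on the pD backbone and supplies a synthetic PK6 epitope-tag module, which is fused to the C-terminus of a gene of interest during assembly. The tag was placed in the donor by Gibson cloning. The record does not describe the flanking type IIS restriction sites or overhangs that govern the assembly, and the automated annotation does not label the PK6 coding region at all.

The plasmid replicates from the R6K γ origin, which works only when the π initiator protein is provided in trans. It must therefore be kept in a pir-expressing E. coli strain, and the recommended Pir1 host carries the pir-116 mutation that gives high copy number. Because the donor cannot replicate in standard cloning strains, this conditional origin would prevent donor carry-over when assembly products are transformed into such strains, though the record does not state this rationale. Selection is by chloramphenicol, through a cat gene driven by its native promoter.

A single loxP site is also annotated. It could allow Cre-mediated fusion with other loxP-bearing plasmids, but the record does not state its intended role. Two short fragment hits, to a T7 gene 10B-derived solubility tag and to Tn5 transposase, are partial matches. They probably reflect sequence similarity or backbone remnants rather than functional elements. The plasmid carries no annotated promoter for expressing the tag and serves only as a part donor, not as an expression vector.
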