Addgene plasmid #223898: pD(Ct)_PK6
Purpose: 4G-cloning donor for C-terminal PK6 tag
Depositing lab: Stephan Gruber. Depositing organization: Universite de Lausanne (UNIL). Publication: 4G cloning: rapid gene assembly for expression of multisubunit protein complexes in diverse hosts. Taschner M, Dickinson JB, Roisne-Hamelin F, Gruber S. Life Sci Alliance. 2024 Dec 2;8(1):e202402899. doi: 10.26508/lsa.202402899. Print 2025 Jan. PubMed 39622624.
Backbone
  Vector backbone: pD
  Vector type: Golden-Gate Donor
Growth in bacteria
  Bacterial resistance: Chloramphenicol, 25 μg/mL
  Growth temperature: 37°C
  Growth strain: Pir1 ; strain contains pir-116 mutation for plasmid maintenance at high copy
  Copy number: High Copy
Gene/Insert
  Gene/Insert name: PK6
  Species: Synthetic
  Cloning method: Gibson Cloning
Terms and licenses: Academic/Nonprofit Terms; Industry Terms: Not Available to Industry
Depositor comments: Please visit https://doi.org/10.1101/2024.06.17.599261 for bioRxiv preprint.
How to cite: pD(Ct)_PK6 was a gift from Stephan Gruber (Addgene plasmid # 223898 ; http://n2t.net/addgene:223898 ; RRID:Addgene_223898)
